>Addgene plasmid #238515 | pMH_AtCK2alpha1_76-409_K318A_H347A_K350A_K148/149A_K146A_HC | addgene full sequence | sequence record 477128 | Addgene NGS Result
TTTCCATAGGCTCCGCCCCCCTGACGAGCATCACAAAAATCGACGCTCAAGTCAGAGGTGGCGAAACCCG
ACAGGACTATAAAGATACCAGGCGTTTCCCCCTGGAAGCTCCCTCGTGCGCTCTCCTGTTCCGACCCTGC
CGCTTACCGGATACCTGTCCGCCTTTCTCCCTTCGGGAAGCGTGGCGCTTTCTCATAGCTCACGCTGTAG
GTATCTCAGTTCGGTGTAGGTCGTTCGCTCCAAGCTGGGCTGTGTGCACGAACCCCCCGTTCAGCCCGAC
CGCTGCGCCTTATCCGGTAACTATCGTCTTGAGTCCAACCCGGTAAGACACGACTTATCGCCACTGGCAG
CAGCCACTGGTAACAGGATTAGCAGAGCGAGGTATGTAGGCGGTGCTACAGAGTTCTTGAAGTGGTGGCC
TAACTACGGCTACACTAGAAGGACAGTATTTGGTATCTGCGCTCTGCTGAAGCCAGTTACCTTCGGAAAA
AGAGTTGGTAGCTCTTGATCCGGCAAACAAACCACCGCTGGTAGCGGTGGTTTTTTTGTTTGCAAGCAGC
AGATTACGCGCAGAAAAAAAGGATCTCAAGAAGATCCTTTGATCTTTTCTACGGGGTCTGACGCTCAGTG
GAACGAAAACTCACGTTAAGGGATTTTGGTCATGAACAATAAAACTGTCTGCTTACATAAACAGTAATAC
AAGGGGTGTTATGAGCCATATTCAACGGGAAACGTCTTGCTCTAGGCCGCGATTAAATTCCAACATGGAT
GCTGATTTATATGGGTATAAATGGGCTCGCGATAATGTCGGGCAATCAGGTGCGACAATCTATCGATTGT
ATGGGAAGCCCGATGCGCCAGAGTTGTTTCTGAAACATGGCAAAGGTAGCGTTGCCAATGATGTTACAGA
TGAGATGGTCAGACTAAACTGGCTGACGGAATTTATGCCTCTTCCGACCATCAAGCATTTTATCCGTACT
CCTGATGATGCATGGTTACTCACCACTGCGATCCCCGGGAAAACAGCATTCCAGGTATTAGAAGAATATC
CTGATTCAGGTGAAAATATTGTTGATGCGCTGGCAGTGTTCCTGCGCCGGTTGCATTCGATTCCTGTTTG
TAATTGTCCTTTTAACAGCGATCGCGTATTTCGTCTCGCTCAGGCGCAATCACGAATGAATAACGGTTTG
GTTGATGCGAGTGATTTTGATGACGAGCGTAATGGCTGGCCTGTTGAACAAGTCTGGAAAGAAATGCATA
AACTTTTGCCATTCTCACCGGATTCAGTCGTCACTCATGGTGATTTCTCACTTGATAACCTTATTTTTGA
CGAGGGGAAATTAATAGGTTGTATTGATGTTGGACGAGTCGGAATCGCAGACCGATACCAGGATCTTGCC
ATCCTATGGAACTGCCTCGGTGAGTTTTCTCCTTCATTACAGAAACGGCTTTTTCAAAAATATGGTATTG
ATAATCCTGATATGAATAAATTGCAGTTTCATTTGATGCTCGATGAGTTTTTCTAAGAATTAATTCATGA
GCGGATACATATTTGAATGTATTTAGAAAAATAAACAAATAGGGGTTCCGCGCACATTTCCCCGAAAAGT
GCCACCTAAATTGTAAGCGTTAATATTTTGTTAAAATTCGCGTTAAATTTTTGTTAAATCAGCTCATTTT
TTAACCAATAGGCCGAAATCGGCAAAATCCCTTATAAATCAAAAGAATAGACCGAGATAGGGT
[37 nt withheld, positions 1744-1780]
AAAGAACGTGGACTCCAACGTCAAAGG
[49 nt withheld, positions 1808-1856]
T
[91 nt withheld, positions 1858-1948]
G
[124 nt withheld, positions 1950-2073]
CCCATTCGCCAATCCGGATATAGTTCCTCCTTTCAGCAAAAAACCCCTCAAGACCCGTTTAGAGGCCCCA
AGGGGTTATGCTAGTTATTGCTCAGCGGTGGCAGCAGCCAACTCAGCTTCCTTTCGGGCTTTGTTAGCAG
CCGGATCTCAGTGGTGGTGGTGGTGGTGCTCGAGTGCGGCCGCTTGACTTCTCATTCTGCTGGTTTCTGC
TGCCCTAACTTGGGCGAAGTAAGCGTGCGCCATGGCTTCTTTTGCAGTTAATCTGTCTTGATGATCATAC
CGAAGTAGCTTGTCGAGGAAATCAATCGCCTCGGGTGAAACTAAGTGCTGATTGTCTGCGTTGATGAATT
TGGACCAAGGTGCCCTGCTAGCCCGCCCAACAAGTGCTTCCAGTTGTGGATCAAGTTCTAACTGGTACTT
GTTCAGATAAGCATTCAATTCGTCAGTCCCAAGCACCGCGGCGATTTTCACTAGCTGATCCTGGTTGTCA
TGGCCGTAGAAGAAAGGTTCCTTACGGAATATCATCCCTGCAAACATACAGCCAAGACTCCACATATCCA
ATGAATAGTCATAGTCTTGCAAGTCCACAAGAAGTTCAGGTCCCTTGAAATATCTTGAGGCAACACGGAC
ATTATACTCTTTTCCAGGGTGGTAAAACTCAGCAAGACCCCAATCTATAAGACGAAGCTTACGCAGCTCA
TGGTCAATCATAACATTATGAGGCTTGACGTCTCTGTGCATTATTCCTTGTGAATGGCAGAAGTCTAGTG
CCTTCAACAGCTCATAGATGTAGTAACGAATGTCGTAATCAGTCAACGTAGGATACAAAACTTTAAAGTC
TGTGCTGTTAACATATTCAAATATCAAGCTTGGAGTTTTCGAATGTTGATCTCTAACAACATCAAGCAGC
TTGACAATATTTGGCCCACCGCATAGGTTCTGAAGTATTTTAATCTCTCTTCTTATCGCCGCTTTCGCAA
CAGGTTTGAGGATTTTGATAATGCACTTCTCCTTGCTGTTCACATTTATACCCTCGAAAACTTCACTATA
TTTTCCACGCCCTACCTTCCTTACTACCTCATAATCATCTTGCTCCCCCCATTGAACAATGAGTGACTCG
TAATCCCAATAATCCTTGGGTCGAATCACATTGACTTCGGTGTACACACGAGCTTTCGACATGGTATATC
TCCTTCTTAAAGTTAAACAAAATTATTTCTAGAGGGGAATTGTTATCCGCTCACAATTCCCCTATAGTGA
GTCGTATTAATTTCGCGGGATCGAGATCTCGATCCTCTACGCCGGACGCATCGTGGCCGGCATCACCGGC
GCCACAGGTGCGGTTGCTGGCGCCTATATCGCCGACATCACCGATGGGGAAGATCGGGCTCGCCACTTCG
GGCTCATGAGCGCTTGTTTCGGCGTGGGTATGGTGGCAGGCCCCGTGGCCGGGGGACTGTTGGGCGCCAT
CTCCTTGCATGCACCATTCCTTGCGGCGGCGGTGCTCAACGGCCTCAACCTACTACTGGGCTGCTTCCTA
ATGCAGGAGTCGCATAAGGGAGAGCGTCGAGATCCCGGACACCATCGAATGGCGCAAAACCTTTCGCGGT
ATGGCATGATAGCGCCCGGAAGAGAGTCAATTCAGGGTGGTGAATGTGAAACCAGTAACGTTATACGATG
TCGCAGAGTATGCCGGTGTCTCTTATCAGACCGTTTCCCGCGTGGTGAACCAGGCCAGCCACGTTTCTGC
GAAAACGCGGGAAAAAGTGGAAGCGGCGATGGCGGAGCTGAATTACATTCCCAACCGCGTGGCACAACAA
CTGGCGGGCAAACAGTCGTTGCTGATTGGCGTTGCCACCTCCAGTCTGGCCCTGCACGCGCCGTCGCAAA
TTGTCGCGGCGATTAAATCTCGCGCCGATCAACTGGGTGCCAGCGTGGTGGTGTCGATGGTAGAACGAAG
CGGCGTCGAAGCCTGTAAAGCGGCGGTGCACAATCTTCTCGCGCAACGCGTCAGTGGGCTGATCATTAAC
TATCCGCTGGATGACCAGGATGCCATTGCTGTGGAAGCTGCCTGCACTAATGTTCCGGCGTTATTTCTTG
ATGTCTCTGACCAGACACCCATCAACAGTATTATTTTCTCCCATGAAGACGGTACGCGACTGGGCGTGGA
GCATCTGGTCGCATTGGGTCACCAGCAAATCGCGCTGTTAGCGGGCCCATTAAGTTCTGTCTCGGCGCGT
CTGCGTCTGGCTGGCTGGCATAAATATCTCACTCGCAATCAAATTCAGCCGATAGCGGAACGGGAAGGCG
ACTGGAGTGCCATGTCCGGTTTTCAACAAACCATGCAAATGCTGAATGAGGGCATCGTTCCCACTGCGAT
GCTGGTTGCCAACGATCAGATGGCGCTGGGCGCAATGCGCGCCATTACCGAGTCCGGGCTGCGCGTTGGT
GCGGATATCTCGGTAGTGGGATACGACGATACCGAAGACAGCTCATGTTATATCCCGCCGTTAACCACCA
TCAAACAGGATTTTCGCCTGCTGGGGCAAACCAGCGTGGACCGCTTGCTGCAACTCTCTCAGGGCCAGGC
GGTGAAGGGCAATCAGCTGTTGCCCGTCTCACTGGTGAAAAGAAAAACCACCCTGGCGCCCAATACGCAA
ACCGCCTCTCCCCGCGCGTTGGCCGATTCATTAATGCAGCTGGCACGACAGGTTTCCCGACTGGAAAGCG
GGCAGTGAGCGCAACGCAATTAATGTAAGTTAGCTCACTCATTAGGCACCGGGATCTCGACCGATGCCCT
TGAGAGCCTTCAACCCAGTCAGCTCCTTCCGGTGGGCGCGGGGCATGACTATCGTCGCCGCACTTATGAC
TGTCTTCTTTATCATGCAACTCGTAGGACAGGTGCCGGCAGCGCTCTGGGTCATTTTCGGCGAGGACCGC
TTTCGCTGGAGCGCGACGATGATCGGCCTGTCGCTTGCGGTATTCGGAATCTTGCACGCCCTCGCTCAAG
CCTTCGTCACTGGTCCCGCCACCAAACGTTTCGGCGAGAAGCAGGCCATTATCGCCGGCATGGCGGCCCC
ACGGGTGCGCATGATCGTGCTCCTGTCGTTGAGGACCCGGCTAGGCTGGCGGGGTTGCCTTACTGGTTAG
CAGAATGAATCACCGATACGCGAGCGAACGTGAAGCGACTGCTGCTGCAAAACGTCTGCGACCTGAGCAA
CAACATGAATGGTCTTCGGTTTCCGTGTTTCGTAAAGTCTGGAAACGCGGAAGTCAGCGCCCTGCACCAT
TATGTTCCGGATCTGCATCGCAGGATGCTGCTGGCTACCCTGTGGAACACCTACATCTGTATTAACGAAG
CGCTGGCATTGACCCTGAGTGATTTTTCTCTGGTCCCGCCGCATCCATACCGCCAGTTGTTTACCCTCAC
AACGTTCCAGTAACCGGGCATGTTCATCATCAGTAACCCGTATCGTGAGCATCCTCTCTCGTTTCATCGG
TATCATTACCCCCATGAACAGAAATCCCCCTTACACGGAGGCATCAGTGACCAAACAGGAAAAAACCGCC
CTTAACATGGCCCGCTTTATCAGAAGCCAGACATTAACGCTTCTGGAGAAACTCAACGAGCTGGACGCGG
ATGAACAGGCAGACATCTGTGAATCGCTTCACGACCACGCTGATGAGCTTTACCGCAGCTGCCTCGCGCG
TTTCGGTGATGACGGTGAAAACCTCTGACACATGCAGCTCCCGGAGACGGTCACAGCTTGTCTGTAAGCG
GATGCCGGGAGCAGACAAGCCCGTCAGGGCGCGTCAGCGGGTGTTGGCGGGTGTCGGGGCGCAGCCATGA
CCCAGTCACGTAGCGATAGCGGAGTGTATACTGGCTTAACTATGCGGCATCAGAGCAGATTGTACTGAGA
GTGCACCATTGCGGTGTGAAATACCGCACAGATGCGTAAGGAGAAAATACCGCATCAGGCGCTCTTCCGC
TTCCTCGCTCACTGACTCGCTGCGCTCGGTCGTTCGGCTGCGGCGAGCGGTATCAGCTCACTCAAAGGCG
GTAATACGGTTATCCACAGAATCAGGGGATAACGCAGGAAAGAACATGTGAGCAAAAGGCCAGCAAAAGG
CCAGGAACCGTAAAAAGGCCGCGTTGCTGGCGTT
Features (pLannotate 1.2.2; 20 found; start..end, strand, type, name):
      1..589     -  rep_origin     ori: high-copy-number ColE1/pMB1/pBR322/pUC origin of replication
    711..1526    +  CDS            KanR: aminoglycoside phosphotransferase; aph(3')-Ia; confers resistance to kanamycin in bacteria or G418 (Geneticin®) in eukaryotes
   1535..1592    -  promoter       AmpR promoter (fragment): bla
   1645..2073    -  rep_origin     f1 ori (sequence partly withheld): f1 bacteriophage origin of replication; arrow indicates direction of (+) strand synthesis
   2110..2157    -  terminator     T7 terminator: transcription terminator for bacteriophage T7 RNA polymerase
   2165..2214    -  CDS            SET1 (fragment): solubility-enhancement tag derived from T7 phage gene 10B
   2224..2241    -  CDS            9xHis (fragment): 9xHis affinity tag
   2257..3255    -  CDS            HD6: HD6_ORYSI - Also known as CKA2 From Oryza sativa subsp. indica (Rice).
   3262..3284    -  RBS            RBS: efficient ribosome binding site from bacteriophage T7 gene 10 (Olins and Rangwala, 1989)
   3299..3323    -  protein_bind   lac operator: The lac repressor binds to the lac operator to inhibit transcription in E. coli. This inhibition can be relieved by adding lactose or isopropyl-β-D-thiogalactopyranoside (IPTG). lac repressor encoded by lacI
   3324..3342    -  promoter       T7 promoter: promoter for bacteriophage T7 RNA polymerase
   3364..3643    +  CDS            TcR (fragment): tetracycline efflux protein; tet; confers resistance to tetracycline
   3651..3728    +  promoter       lacI promoter: lacI
   3729..4811    +  CDS            lacI: lac repressor; lacI; The lac repressor binds to the lac operator to inhibit transcription in E. coli. This inhibition can be relieved by adding lactose or isopropyl-β-D-thiogalactopyranoside (IPTG).
   4824..4845    +  protein_bind   CAP binding site: CAP binding activates transcription in the presence of cAMP. E. coli catabolite activator protein
   4860..5151    +  CDS            TcR (fragment): tetracycline efflux protein; tet; confers resistance to tetracycline
   5223..5603    -  CDS            YPB1_ECOLX: Protein predicted: Swiss-Prot protein existence level 4. From Escherichia coli.
   5620..5811    +  CDS            rop: Rop protein, which maintains plasmids at low copy number; rop
   5913..6052    +  misc_feature   bom: basis of mobility region from pBR322
   6057..6190    -  rep_origin     RSF ori (fragment): Plasmids containing the RSF 1030 origin of replication can be propagated in E. coli cells that contain additional plasmids with compatible origins.
