[The description below was written by a language model from this plasmid's Addgene catalogue record and pLannotate feature annotations shown in this document.]
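Description:
pMH_AtCK2alpha1_76-409_K318A_H347A_K350A_K148/149A_K146A_HC is a 6.2 kb bacterial expression plasmid built on pMH, a pET-24d derivative, for producing a mutated fragment of the Arabidopsis thaliana casein kinase 2 catalytic subunit alpha 1 (CKA1) in E. coli. It is selected with kanamycin through an aph(3')-Ia cassette and replicates from a ColE1/pBR322-type origin. The catalogue lists it as high copy, although the feature table also detects the rop gene and the bom region typical of pET backbones, elements usually associated with more moderate copy number. An f1 origin is present as well. The short TcR, AmpR promoter and RSF ori fragments in the annotation look like backbone remnants or partial similarity matches rather than functional parts.

The expression cassette follows the standard pET layout: a T7 promoter with an adjacent lac operator, the T7 gene 10 ribosome binding site, the coding sequence and a T7 terminator, with a plasmid-borne lacI gene supplying repressor. Expression therefore depends on a host that supplies T7 RNA polymerase and is induced with IPTG. The roughly 1 kb open reading frame was auto-annotated by similarity to a rice CK2 alpha homologue, but according to the record it encodes Arabidopsis CK2alpha1 residues 76–409, inserted by Gibson cloning. It carries six alanine substitutions: K146A, K148A, K149A, K318A, H347A and K350A. A C-terminal 6xHis tag (the "HC" in the name, detected as a His-tag fragment) allows metal-affinity purification. The record does not state what the mutations are meant to disrupt. The construct is suited to making recombinant mutant kinase for comparison with the wild-type protein in biochemical or structural work.
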