Addgene plasmid #238515: pMH_AtCK2alpha1_76-409_K318A_H347A_K350A_K148/149A_K146A_HC
Purpose: Bacterial expression of A. thaliana CK2alpha1 76-409_K318A_H347A_K350A_K148/149A_K146A_HC
Depositing lab: Michael Hothorn. Depositing organization: University of Geneva.
Backbone
  Vector backbone: pMH (pET-24d based)
  Vector type: Bacterial Expression
Growth in bacteria
  Bacterial resistance: Kanamycin, 50 μg/mL
  Growth temperature: 37°C
  Growth strain: DH5alpha
  Copy number: High Copy
Gene/Insert
  Gene/Insert name: AtCK2alpha1
  Species: A. thaliana (mustard weed)
  Mutation: K318A_H347A_K350A_K148/149A_K146A
  Entrez Gene: CKA1 (a.k.a. ATCKA1, ATPK12D, CASEIN KINASE ALPHA 1, CKA1, K8K14.10, K8K14_10)
  Tag / fusion protein: 6xHis (C terminal on insert)
  Cloning method: Gibson Cloning
Terms and licenses: Academic/Nonprofit Terms; Industry Terms: Not Available to Industry
How to cite: pMH_AtCK2alpha1_76-409_K318A_H347A_K350A_K148/149A_K146A_HC was a gift from Michael Hothorn (Addgene plasmid # 238515 ; http://n2t.net/addgene:238515 ; RRID:Addgene_238515)
